Addgene plasmid #180638: pET16B VPS4A, residues 1-84
Purpose: Bacterial expression for VPS4A MIT domain residues 1-84. Has N-terminal HIS-TAG. Internal ID: WISP05-43
Depositing lab: Wesley Sundquist. Depositing organization: University of Utah. Publication: Comprehensive analysis of the human ESCRT-III-MIT domain interactome reveals new cofactors for cytokinetic abscission. Wenzel DM, Mackay DR, Skalicky JJ, Paine EL, Miller MS, Ullman KS, Sundquist WI. Elife. 2022 Sep 15;11:e77779. doi: 10.7554/eLife.77779. PubMed 36107470.
Backbone
  Vector backbone: pet16B
  Vector type: Bacterial Expression
Growth in bacteria
  Bacterial resistance: Ampicillin, 100 μg/mL
  Growth temperature: 37°C
  Growth strain: DH5alpha
  Copy number: Unknown
Gene/Insert
  Gene/Insert name: VPS4A
  Species: H. sapiens (human)
  Mutation: Residues 1-84
  Entrez Gene: VPS4A (a.k.a. CIMDAG, SKD1, SKD1A, SKD2, VPS4, VPS4-1)
  Promoter: T7
  Tag / fusion protein: His tag (N terminal on backbone)
  Cloning method: Unknown
  Sequencing primers: 5′ T7 for; 3′ T7 term
Terms and licenses: Academic/Nonprofit Terms; Industry Terms: Not Available to Industry
Depositor comments: Read the preprint on bioRxiv: https://www.biorxiv.org/content/10.1101/2022.02.09.477148v1
How to cite: pET16B VPS4A, residues 1-84 was a gift from Wesley Sundquist (Addgene plasmid # 180638 ; http://n2t.net/addgene:180638 ; RRID:Addgene_180638)
