[The description below was written by a language model from this plasmid's Addgene catalogue record and pLannotate feature annotations shown in this document.]
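Description:
pET16B VPS4A, residues 1-84 is a bacterial expression plasmid built on the pET16b backbone for producing the N-terminal MIT (microtubule interacting and trafficking) domain of human VPS4A, the AAA ATPase that engages ESCRT-III subunits. The sequenced plasmid is about 6 kb and carries a pBR322-type ColE1/pMB1 origin together with the rop gene and bom site. Rop normally restrains copy number, although the record lists copy number as unknown. Selection is by ampicillin through the β-lactamase gene and its own promoter. Several interrupted fragments of the tetracycline resistance gene are also annotated. These are remnants of the pBR322 ancestry rather than a functional marker.

The expression cassette lies on the reverse strand. A T7 promoter is followed immediately by a lac operator, and a plasmid-borne lacI gene supplies repressor, so transcription requires a host providing T7 RNA polymerase and is induced with IPTG. A T7 gene 10 ribosome binding site drives translation of an N-terminal histidine tag (picked up by the annotation as a partial match to a composite His-containing tag). A TEV protease recognition site comes next, followed by the VPS4A fragment covering residues 1-84, and the cassette ends at the T7 terminator. The TEV site is not mentioned in the catalogue fields, but it appears in the feature table and should allow the affinity tag to be removed after purification. A short downstream match to a T7 gene 10-derived solubility tag is probably backbone sequence and not part of the product.

The construct is intended for recombinant production of the isolated MIT domain. It was deposited with a study surveying interactions between human ESCRT-III proteins and MIT domains in the context of cytokinetic abscission.
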