Features (pLannotate 1.2.2; 21 found; start..end, strand, type, name):
     10..38      +  promoter       tet promoter: E. coli promoter for tetracycline efflux protein gene
     86..190     +  CDS            TcR (fragment): tetracycline efflux protein; tet; confers resistance to tetracycline
    213..260     -  terminator     T7 terminator: transcription terminator for bacteriophage T7 RNA polymerase
    268..317     -  CDS            SET1 (fragment): solubility-enhancement tag derived from T7 phage gene 10B
    328..579     -  CDS            VPS4A (fragment): VPS4A_HUMAN - Also known as VPS4 From Homo sapiens (Human).
    583..603     -  CDS            TEV site: tobacco etch virus (TEV) protease recognition and cleavage site
    622..639     -  CDS            capTEV™ (fragment): composite tag for in vivo biotinylation, TEV protease cleavage, and 6xHis tagging
    652..674     -  RBS            RBS: efficient ribosome binding site from bacteriophage T7 gene 10 (Olins and Rangwala, 1989)
    689..713     -  protein_bind   lac operator: The lac repressor binds to the lac operator to inhibit transcription in E. coli. This inhibition can be relieved by adding lactose or isopropyl-β-D-thiogalactopyranoside (IPTG). lac repressor encoded by lacI
    714..732     -  promoter       T7 promoter: promoter for bacteriophage T7 RNA polymerase
    754..1033    +  CDS            TcR (fragment): tetracycline efflux protein; tet; confers resistance to tetracycline
   1041..1118    +  promoter       lacI promoter: lacI
   1119..2200    +  CDS            lacI: lac repressor; lacI; The lac repressor binds to the lac operator to inhibit transcription in E. coli. This inhibition can be relieved by adding lactose or isopropyl-β-D-thiogalactopyranoside (IPTG).
   2213..2234    +  protein_bind   CAP binding site: CAP binding activates transcription in the presence of cAMP. E. coli catabolite activator protein
   2249..2873    +  CDS            TcR (fragment): tetracycline efflux protein; tet; confers resistance to tetracycline
   3115..3495    -  CDS            YPB1_ECOLX: Protein predicted: Swiss-Prot protein existence level 4. From Escherichia coli.
   3512..3703    +  CDS            rop: Rop protein, which maintains plasmids at low copy number; rop
   3805..3944    +  misc_feature   bom: basis of mobility region from pBR322
   4130..4718    -  rep_origin     ori: high-copy-number ColE1/pMB1/pBR322/pUC origin of replication
   4889..5749    -  CDS            AmpR: β-lactamase; bla; confers resistance to ampicillin, carbenicillin, and related antibiotics
   5750..5854    -  promoter       AmpR promoter: bla
>Addgene plasmid #180638 | pET16B VPS4A, residues 1-84 | addgene full sequence | sequence record 358663 | Addgene NGS Result
TTCTCATGTTTGACAGCTTATCATCGATAAGCTTTAATGCGGTAGTTTATCACAGTTAAATTGCTAACGC
AGTCAGGCACCGTGTATGAAATCTAACAATGCGCTCATCGTCATCCTCGGCACCGTCACCCTGGATGCTG
TAGGCATAGGCTTGGTTATGCCGGTACTGCCGGGCCTCTTGCGGGATATCCGGATATAGTTCCTCCTTTC
AGCAAAAAACCCCTCAAGACCCGTTTAGAGGCCCCAAGGGGTTATGCTAGTTATTGCTCAGCGGTGGCAG
CAGCCAACTCAGCTTCCTTTCGGGCTTTGTTAGCAGCCGGATCCTTATGGCTTCTTGCCGTGTTTCTCTT
TGCTTCGTAAATAATCCTTCAGCTTCTCGGCCCGGTCTAGGTACTGCACGCACTTGGCTCGAATGCTCTC
CTTGGCCTTGTCGCTGTGGGCCTCATACTTGATAGCGTGGAGGAAGTACTCCACCGCATGCTGGTACAGC
CGCAGCGCCTCCTCGTAGTTCTTGGCTTTGTCCTCCTCTGTGGCTTTCGTCACCAGATCAATGGCTTTCT
GCAGGGTGCTGGTGGTCATATGGCCCTGGAAATACAGGTTTTCGCCGCTATGATGATGATGATGATGATG
ATGATGATGGCCCATGGTATATCTCCTTCTTAAAGTTAAACAAAATTATTTCTAGAGGGGAATTGTTATC
CGCTCACAATTCCCCTATAGTGAGTCGTATTAATTTCGCGGGATCGAGATCTCGATCCTCTACGCCGGAC
GCATCGTGGCCGGCATCACCGGCGCCACAGGTGCGGTTGCTGGCGCCTATATCGCCGACATCACCGATGG
GGAAGATCGGGCTCGCCACTTCGGGCTCATGAGCGCTTGTTTCGGCGTGGGTATGGTGGCAGGCCCCGTG
GCCGGGGGACTGTTGGGCGCCATCTCCTTGCATGCACCATTCCTTGCGGCGGCGGTGCTCAACGGCCTCA
ACCTACTACTGGGCTGCTTCCTAATGCAGGAGTCGCATAAGGGAGAGCGTCGAGATCCCGGACACCATCG
AATGGCGCAAAACCTTTCGCGGTATGGCATGATAGCGCCCGGAAGAGAGTCAATTCAGGGTGGTGAATGT
GAAACCAGTAACGTTATACGATGTCGCAGAGTATGCCGGTGTCTCTTATCAGACCGTTTCCCGCGTGGTG
AACCAGGCCAGCCACGTTTCTGCGAAAACGCGGGAAAAAGTGGAAGCGGCGATGGCGGAGCTGAATTACA
TTCCCAACCGCGTGGCACAACAACTGGCGGGCAAACAGTCGTTGCTGATTGGCGTTGCCACCTCCAGTCT
GGCCCTGCACGCGCCGTCGCAAATTGTCGCGGCGATTAAATCTCGCGCCGATCAACTGGGTGCCAGCGTG
GTGGTGTCGATGGTAGAACGAAGCGGCGTCGAAGCCTGTAAAGCGGCGGTGCACAATCTTCTCGCGCAAC
GCGTCAGTGGGCTGATCATTAACTATCCGCTGGATGACCAGGATGCCATTGCTGTGGAAGCTGCCTGCAC
TAATGTTCCGGCGTTATTTCTTGATGTCTCTGACCAGACACCCATCAACAGTATTATTTTCTCCCATGAA
GACGGTACGCGACTGGGCGTGGAGCATCTGGTCGCATTGGGTCACCAGCAAATCGCGCTGTTAGCGGGCC
CATTAAGTTCTGTCTCGGCGCGTCTGCGTCTGGCTGGCTGGCATAAATATCTCACTCGCAATCAAATTCA
GCCGATAGCGGAACGGGAAGGCGACTGGAGTGCCATGTCCGGTTTTCAACAAACCATGCAAATGCTGAAT
GAGGGCATCGTTCCCACTGCGATGCTGGTTGCCAACGATCAGATGGCGCTGGGCGCAATGCGCGCCATTA
CCGAGTCCGGGCTGCGCGTTGGTGCGGATATCTCGGTAGTGGGATACGACGATACCGAAGACAGCTCATG
TTATATCCCGCCGTTAACCACCATCAAACAGGATTTTCGCCTGCTGGGGCAAACCAGCGTGGACCGCTTG
CTGCAACTCTCTCAGGGCCAGGCGGTGAAGGGCAATCAGCTGTTGCCCGTCTCACTGGTGAAAAGAAAAA
CCACCCTGGCGCCCAATACGCAAACCGCCTCTCCCCGCGCGTTGGCCGATTCATTAATGCAGCTGGCACG
ACAGTTTCCCGACTGGAAAGCGGGCAGTGAGCGCAACGCAATTAATGTAAGTTAGCTCACTCATTAGGCA
CCGGGATCTCGACCGATGCCCTTGAGAGCCTTCAACCCAGTCAGCTCCTTCCGGTGGGCGCGGGGCATGA
CTATCGTCGCCGCACTTATGACTGTCTTCTTTATCATGCAACTCGTAGGACAGGTGCCGGCAGCGCTCTG
GGTCATTTTCGGCGAGGACCGCTTTCGCTGGAGCGCGACGATGATCGGCCTGTCGCTTGCGGTATTCGGA
ATCTTGCACGCCCTCGCTCAAGCCTTCGTCACTGGTCCCGCCACCAAACGTTTCGGCGAGAAGCAGGCCA
TTATCGCCGGCATGGCGGCCGACGCGCTGGGCTACGTCTTGCTGGCGTTCGCGACGCGAGGCTGGATGGC
CTTCCCCATTATGATTCTTCTCGCTTCCGGCGGCATCGGGATGCCCGCGTTGCAGGCCATGCTGTCCAGG
CAGGTAGATGACGACCATCAGGGACAGCTTCAAGGATCGCTCGCGGCTCTTACCAGCCTAACTTCGATCA
TTGGACCGCTGATCGTCACGGCGATTTATGCCGCCTCGGCGAGCACATGGAACGGGTTGGCATGGATTGT
AGGCGCCGCCCTATACCTTGTCTGCCTCCCCGCGTTGCGTCGCGGTGCATGGAGCCGGGCCACCTCGACC
TGAATGGAAGCCGGCGGCACCTCGCTAACGGATTCACCACTCCAAGAATTGGAGCCAATCAATTCTTGCG
GAGAACTGTGAATGCGCAAACCAACCCTTGGCAGAACATATCCATCGCGTCCGCCATCTCCAGCAGCCGC
ACGCGGCGCATCTCGGGCAGCGTTGGGTCCTGGCCACGGGTGCGCATGATCGTGCTCCTGTCGTTGAGGA
CCCGGCTAGGCTGGCGGGGTTGCCTTACTGGTTAGCAGAATGAATCACCGATACGCGAGCGAACGTGAAG
CGACTGCTGCTGCAAAACGTCTGCGACCTGAGCAACAACATGAATGGTCTTCGGTTTCCGTGTTTCGTAA
AGTCTGGAAACGCGGAAGTCAGCGCCCTGCACCATTATGTTCCGGATCTGCATCGCAGGATGCTGCTGGC
TACCCTGTGGAACACCTACATCTGTATTAACGAAGCGCTGGCATTGACCCTGAGTGATTTTTCTCTGGTC
CCGCCGCATCCATACCGCCAGTTGTTTACCCTCACAACGTTCCAGTAACCGGGCATGTTCATCATCAGTA
ACCCGTATCGTGAGCATCCTCTCTCGTTTCATCGGTATCATTACCCCCATGAACAGAAATCCCCCTTACA
CGGAGGCATCAGTGACCAAACAGGAAAAAACCGCCCTTAACATGGCCCGCTTTATCAGAAGCCAGACATT
AACGCTTCTGGAGAAACTCAACGAGCTGGACGCGGATGAACAGGCAGACATCTGTGAATCGCTTCACGAC
CACGCTGATGAGCTTTACCGCAGCTGCCTCGCGCGTTTCGGTGATGACGGTGAAAACCTCTGACACATGC
AGCTCCCGGAGACGGTCACAGCTTGTCTGTAAGCGGATGCCGGGAGCAGACAAGCCCGTCAGGGCGCGTC
AGCGGGTGTTGGCGGGTGTCGGGGCGCAGCCATGACCCAGTCACGTAGCGATAGCGGAGTGTATACTGGC
TTAACTATGCGGCATCAGAGCAGATTGTACTGAGAGTGCACCATTGCGGTGTGAAATACCGCACAGATGC
GTAAGGAGAAAATACCGCATCAGGCGCTCTTCCGCTTCCTCGCTCACTGACTCGCTGCGCTCGGTCGTTC
GGCTGCGGCGAGCGGTATCAGCTCACTCAAAGGCGGTAATACGGTTATCCACAGAATCAGGGGATAACGC
AGGAAAGAACATGTGAGCAAAAGGCCAGCAAAAGGCCAGGAACCGTAAAAAGGCCGCGTTGCTGGCGTTT
TTCCATAGGCTCCGCCCCCCTGACGAGCATCACAAAAATCGACGCTCAAGTCAGAGGTGGCGAAACCCGA
CAGGACTATAAAGATACCAGGCGTTTCCCCCTGGAAGCTCCCTCGTGCGCTCTCCTGTTCCGACCCTGCC
GCTTACCGGATACCTGTCCGCCTTTCTCCCTTCGGGAAGCGTGGCGCTTTCTCATAGCTCACGCTGTAGG
TATCTCAGTTCGGTGTAGGTCGTTCGCTCCAAGCTGGGCTGTGTGCACGAACCCCCCGTTCAGCCCGACC
GCTGCGCCTTATCCGGTAACTATCGTCTTGAGTCCAACCCGGTAAGACACGACTTATCGCCACTGGCAGC
AGCCACTGGTAACAGGATTAGCAGAGCGAGGTATGTAGGCGGTGCTACAGAGTTCTTGAAGTGGTGGCCT
AACTACGGCTACACTAGAAGGACAGTATTTGGTATCTGCGCTCTGCTGAAGCCAGTTACCTTCGGAAAAA
GAGTTGGTAGCTCTTGATCCGGCAAACAAACCACCGCTGGTAGCGGTGGTTTTTTTGTTTGCAAGCAGCA
GATTACGCGCAGAAAAAAAGGATCTCAAGAAGATCCTTTGATCTTTTCTACGGGGTCTGACGCTCAGTGG
AACGAAAACTCACGTTAAGGGATTTTGGTCATGAGATTATCAAAAAGGATCTTCACCTAGATCCTTTTAA
ATTAAAAATGAAGTTTTAAATCAATCTAAAGTATATATGAGTAAACTTGGTCTGACAGTTACCAATGCTT
AATCAGTGAGGCACCTATCTCAGCGATCTGTCTATTTCGTTCATCCATAGTTGCCTGACTCCCCGTCGTG
TAGATAACTACGATACGGGAGGGCTTACCATCTGGCCCCAGTGCTGCAATGATACCGCGAGACCCACGCT
CACCGGCTCCAGATTTATCAGCAATAAACCAGCCAGCCGGAAGGGCCGAGCGCAGAAGTGGTCCTGCAAC
TTTATCCGCCTCCATCCAGTCTATTAATTGTTGCCGGGAAGCTAGAGTAAGTAGTTCGCCAGTTAATAGT
TTGCGCAACGTTGTTGCCATTGCTGCAGGCATCGTGGTGTCACGCTCGTCGTTTGGTATGGCTTCATTCA
GCTCCGGTTCCCAACGATCAAGGCGAGTTACATGATCCCCCATGTTGTGCAAAAAAGCGGTTAGCTCCTT
CGGTCCTCCGATCGTTGTCAGAAGTAAGTTGGCCGCAGTGTTATCACTCATGGTTATGGCAGCACTGCAT
AATTCTCTTACTGTCATGCCATCCGTAAGATGCTTTTCTGTGACTGGTGAGTACTCAACCAAGTCATTCT
GAGAATAGTGTATGCGGCGACCGAGTTGCTCTTGCCCGGCGTCAACACGGGATAATACCGCGCCACATAG
CAGAACTTTAAAAGTGCTCATCATTGGAAAACGTTCTTCGGGGCGAAAACTCTCAAGGATCTTACCGCTG
TTGAGATCCAGTTCGATGTAACCCACTCGTGCACCCAACTGATCTTCAGCATCTTTTACTTTCACCAGCG
TTTCTGGGTGAGCAAAAACAGGAAGGCAAAATGCCGCAAAAAAGGGAATAAGGGCGACACGGAAATGTTG
AATACTCATACTCTTCCTTTTTCAATATTATTGAAGCATTTATCAGGGTTATTGTCTCATGAGCGGATAC
ATATTTGAATGTATTTAGAAAAATAAACAAATAGGGGTTCCGCGCACATTTCCCCGAAAAGTGCCACCTG
ACGTCTAAGAAACCATTATTATCATGACATTAACCTATAAAAATAGGCGTATCACGAGGCCCTTTCGTCT
TCAAGAA
